Addgene plasmid #158640: pLX302 MX1-V5 puro
Purpose: Lentiviral expression vector for constitutive expression of V5-tagged MX1.
Depositing lab: Kevin Janes. Depositing organization: University of Virginia. Publication: Modeling the complete kinetics of coxsackievirus B3 reveals human determinants of host-cell feedback. Lopacinski AB, Sweatt AJ, Smolko CM, Gray-Gaillard E, Borgman CA, Shah M, Janes KA. Cell Syst. 2021 Apr 21;12(4):304-323.e13. doi: 10.1016/j.cels.2021.02.004. Epub 2021 Mar 18. PubMed 33740397.
Backbone
  Vector backbone: pLX302
  Backbone manufacturer: Addgene #25896
  Vector type: Lentiviral
  Selectable markers: Puromycin
Growth in bacteria
  Bacterial resistance: Ampicillin, 100 μg/mL
  Growth temperature: 37°C
  Growth strain: NEB Stable
  Copy number: Unknown
Gene/Insert
  Gene/Insert name: Mx1
  Species: H. sapiens (human)
  Entrez Gene: MX1 (a.k.a. IFI-78K, IFI78, MX, MxA, lncMX1-215)
  Tag / fusion protein: V5 (C terminal on insert)
  Cloning method: Gateway Cloning
Terms and licenses: Academic/Nonprofit Terms; Industry Terms: Not Available to Industry
Depositor comments: Addgene NGS identified F660S variant in MX1 ORF, depositing lab confirmed this variant present in the original version of plasmid used in associated publication.
How to cite: pLX302 MX1-V5 puro was a gift from Kevin Janes (Addgene plasmid # 158640 ; http://n2t.net/addgene:158640 ; RRID:Addgene_158640)
