[The description below was written by a language model from this plasmid's Addgene catalogue record and pLannotate feature annotations shown in this document.]
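Description:
pLX302 MX1-V5 puro is a 9.9 kb third-generation-style, self-inactivating HIV-1 lentiviral expression vector built on the pLX302 Gateway destination backbone, designed for constitutive expression of human MX1 with a C-terminal V5 epitope tag. In bacteria it is maintained through a high-copy ColE1/pUC-type origin and selected with ampicillin via the β-lactamase gene; an f1 origin, an SV40 origin and poly(A) signal, and remnants of lac sequences and T7/T3 promoters are carried over from the backbone.

The viral genome is transcribed in packaging cells from an RSV promoter fused to a truncated 5' LTR, followed by the Ψ packaging signal with a partial gag fragment and the Rev response element for Rev-dependent nuclear export. Within the proviral region, a human PGK promoter drives puromycin N-acetyltransferase for selection of transduced mammalian cells, and a central polypurine tract aids nuclear import of the reverse-transcribed genome. Downstream, the CMV immediate early enhancer and promoter drive the MX1 open reading frame, which is flanked by attB1 and attB2 sites left by Gateway recombination and reads through attB2 into the V5 tag. A WPRE enhances transcript stability and expression, and the ΔU3 3' LTR inactivates LTR promoter activity after integration.

MX1 (MxA) is an interferon-induced dynamin-like GTPase with broad antiviral activity. The construct suits stable overexpression and V5-based detection of MX1, and the associated work concerns host-cell responses to coxsackievirus B3. Sequencing identified an F660S variant in the MX1 ORF, which the depositor confirmed was present in the plasmid originally used.
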