Features (pLannotate 1.2.2; 31 found; start..end, strand, type, name):
     48..351     +  enhancer       CMV enhancer: human cytomegalovirus immediate early enhancer
    352..555     +  promoter       CMV promoter: human cytomegalovirus (CMV) immediate early promoter
    579..596     +  protein_bind   attB1 (fragment): mutant version of attB; core recombination site for the Gateway® BP reaction BP Clonase™
    602..2587    +  CDS            MX1: MX1_HUMAN - Experimental evidence at protein level: Swiss-Prot protein existence level 1. Interferon-induced dynamin-like GTPase with antiviral activity against a wide range of RNA viruses and some DNA viruses. Its target viruses include negative-stranded RNA viruses and HBV through binding and inactivation of their ribonucleocapsid. May also antagonize reoviridae and asfarviridae replication. Inhibits thogoto virus (THOV) replication by preventing the nuclear import of viral nucleocapsids. Inhibits La Crosse virus (LACV) replication by sequestering viral nucleoprotein in perinuclear complexes
   2589..2613    -  protein_bind   attB2: mutant version of attB; recombination site for the Gateway® BP reaction BP Clonase™
   2615..2656    +  CDS            V5 tag: epitope tag from simian virus 5
   2698..3286    +  misc_feature   WPRE: woodchuck hepatitis virus posttranscriptional regulatory element
   3337..3356    +  misc_feature   cPPT/CTS (fragment): central polypurine tract and central termination sequence of HIV-1
   3358..3591    +  LTR            3' LTR (ΔU3): self-inactivating 3' long terminal repeat (LTR) from HIV-1
   3669..3790    +  polyA_signal   SV40 poly(A) signal: SV40 polyadenylation signal
   3830..3965    +  rep_origin     SV40 ori: SV40 origin of replication
   3986..4004    -  promoter       T7 promoter: promoter for bacteriophage T7 RNA polymerase
   4012..4167    +  CDS            lacZα (fragment): LacZα fragment of β-galactosidase; lacZ fragment
   4172..4600    +  rep_origin     f1 ori (sequence partly withheld): f1 bacteriophage origin of replication; arrow indicates direction of (+) strand synthesis
   4653..4757    +  promoter       AmpR promoter: bla
   4758..5618    +  CDS            AmpR: β-lactamase; bla; confers resistance to ampicillin, carbenicillin, and related antibiotics
   5789..6377    +  rep_origin     ori: high-copy-number ColE1/pMB1/pBR322/pUC origin of replication
   6560..6652    +  CDS            lacI (fragment): lac repressor; lacI; The lac repressor binds to the lac operator to inhibit transcription in E. coli. This inhibition can be relieved by adding lactose or isopropyl-β-D-thiogalactopyranoside (IPTG).
   6665..6686    +  protein_bind   CAP binding site: CAP binding activates transcription in the presence of cAMP. E. coli catabolite activator protein
   6701..6731    +  promoter       lac promoter: promoter for the E. coli lac operon
   6739..6755    +  protein_bind   lac operator: The lac repressor binds to the lac operator to inhibit transcription in E. coli. This inhibition can be relieved by adding lactose or isopropyl-β-D-thiogalactopyranoside (IPTG). lac repressor encoded by lacI
   6800..6818    +  promoter       T3 promoter: promoter for bacteriophage T3 RNA polymerase
   6846..7072    +  promoter       RSV promoter: Rous sarcoma virus enhancer/promoter
   7073..7253    +  LTR            5' LTR (truncated): truncated 5' long terminal repeat (LTR) from HIV-1
   7300..7425    +  misc_feature   HIV-1 Ψ: packaging signal of human immunodeficiency virus type 1
   7409..7772    +  CDS            HIV-1 gag (fragment): gag protein from human immunodeficiency virus 1; gag
   7918..8151    +  misc_feature   RRE: The Rev response element (RRE) of HIV-1 allows for Rev-dependent mRNA export from the nucleus to the cytoplasm.
   8528..8554    +  CDS            Rev (fragment): human immunodeficiency virus 1 (HIV-1) Rev protein; rev; enhances nuclear export of unspliced and incompletely spliced viral mRNAs
   8555..9055    +  promoter       hPGK promoter: human phosphoglycerate kinase 1 promoter
   9077..9676    +  CDS            PuroR (fragment): puromycin N-acetyltransferase; pac from Streptomyces; confers resistance to puromycin
   9718..9835    +  misc_feature   cPPT/CTS: central polypurine tract and central termination sequence of HIV-1
>Addgene plasmid #158640 | pLX302 MX1-V5 puro | addgene full sequence | sequence record 311810 | Addgene NGS Result
TAATCAATTACGGGGTCATTAGTTCATAGCCCATATATGGAGTTCCGCGTTACATAACTTACGGTAAATG
GCCCGCCTGGCTGACCGCCCAACGACCCCCGCCCATTGACGTCAATAATGACGTATGTTCCCATAGTAAC
GCCAATAGGGACTTTCCATTGACGTCAATGGGTGGAGTATTTACGGTAAACTGCCCACTTGGCAGTACAT
CAAGTGTATCATATGCCAAGTACGCCCCCTATTGACGTCAATGACGGTAAATGGCCCGCCTGGCATTATG
CCCAGTACATGACCTTATGGGACTTTCCTACTTGGCAGTACATCTACGTATTAGTCATCGCTATTACCAT
GGTGATGCGGTTTTGGCAGTACATCAATGGGCGTGGATAGCGGTTTGACTCACGGGGATTTCCAAGTCTC
CACCCCATTGACGTCAATGGGAGTTTGTTTTGGCACCAAAATCAACGGGACTTTCCAAAATGTCGTAACA
ACTCCGCCCCATTGACGCAAATGGGCGGTAGGCGTGTACGGTGGGAGGTCTATATAAGCAGAGCTCTCTG
GCTAACTGTCGGGATCAACAAGTTTGTACAAAAAAGTTGGCATGGTTGTTTCCGAAGTGGACATCGCAAA
AGCTGATCCAGCTGCTGCATCCCACCCTCTATTACTGAATGGAGATGCTACTGTGGCCCAGAAAAATCCA
GGCTCGGTGGCTGAGAACAACCTGTGCAGCCAGTATGAGGAGAAGGTGCGCCCCTGCATCGACCTCATTG
ACTCCCTGCGGGCTCTAGGTGTGGAGCAGGACCTGGCCCTGCCAGCCATCGCCGTCATCGGGGACCAGAG
CTCGGGCAAGAGCTCCGTGTTGGAGGCACTGTCAGGAGTTGCCCTTCCCAGAGGCAGCGGGATCGTGACC
AGATGCCCGCTGGTGCTGAAACTGAAGAAACTTGTGAACGAAGATAAGTGGAGAGGCAAGGTCAGTTACC
AGGACTACGAGATTGAGATTTCGGATGCTTCAGAGGTAGAAAAGGAAATTAATAAAGCCCAGAATGCCAT
CGCCGGGGAAGGAATGGGAATCAGTCATGAGCTAATCACCCTGGAGATCAGCTCCCGAGATGTCCCGGAT
CTGACTCTAATAGACCTTCCTGGCATAACCAGAGTGGCTGTGGGCAATCAGCCTGCTGACATTGGGTATA
AGATCAAGACACTCATCAAGAAGTACATCCAGAGGCAGGAGACAATCAGCCTGGTGGTGGTCCCCAGTAA
TGTGGACATTGCCACCACAGAGGCTCTCAGCATGGCCCAGGAGGTGGACCCCGAGGGAGACAGGACCATC
GGAATCTTGACGAAGCCTGATCTGGTGGACAAAGGAACTGAAGACAAGGTTGTGGACGTGGTGCGGAACC
TCGTGTTCCACCTGAAGAAGGGTTACATGATTGTCAAGTGCCGGGGCCAGCAGGAGATCCAGGACCAGCT
GAGCCTGTCCGAAGCCCTGCAGAGAGAGAAGATCTTCTTTGAGAACCACCCATATTTCAGGGATCTGCTG
GAGGAAGGAAAGGCCACGGTTCCCTGCCTGGCAGAAAAACTTACCAGCGAGCTCATCACACATATCTGTA
AATCTCTGCCCCTGTTAGAAAATCAAATCAAGGAGACTCACCAGAGAATAACAGAGGAGCTACAAAAGTA
TGGTGTCGACATACCGGAAGACGAAAATGAAAAAATGTTCTTCCTGATAGATAAAATTAATGCCTTTAAT
CAGGACATCACTGCTCTCATGCAAGGAGAGGAAACTGTAGGGGAGGAAGACATTCGGCTGTTTACCAGAC
TCCGACACGAGTTCCACAAATGGAGTACAATAATTGAAAACAATTTTCAAGAAGGCCATAAAATTTTGAG
TAGAAAAATCCAGAAATTTGAAAATCAGTATCGTGGTAGAGAGCTGCCAGGCTTTGTGAATTACAGGACA
TTTGAGACAATCGTGAAACAGCAAATCAAGGCACTGGAAGAGCCGGCTGTGGATATGCTACACACCGTGA
CGGATATGGTCCGGCTTGCTTTCACAGATGTTTCGATAAAAAATTTTGAAGAGTTTTTTAACCTCCACAG
AACCGCCAAGTCCAAAATTGAAGACATTAGAGCAGAACAAGAGAGAGAAGGTGAGAAGCTGATCCGCCTC
CACTTCCAGATGGAACAGATTGTCTACTGCCAGGACCAGGTATACAGGGGTGCATTGCAGAAGGTCAGAG
AGAAGGAGCTGGAAGAAGAAAAGAAGAAGAAATCCTGGGATTTTGGGGCTTTCCAATCCAGCTCGGCAAC
AGACTCTTCCATGGAGGAGATCTTTCAGCACCTGATGGCCTATCACCAGGAGGCCAGCAAGCGCATCTCC
AGCCACATCCCTTTGATCATCCAGTTCTTCATGCTCCAGACGTACGGCCAGCAGCTTCAGAAGGCCATGC
TGCAGCTCCTGCAGGACAAGGACACCTACAGCTGGCTCCTGAAGGAGCGGAGCGACACCAGCGACAAGCG
GAAGTTCCTGAAGGAGCGGCTTGCACGGCTGACGCAGGCTCGGCGCCGGCTTGCCCAGTCCCCCGGTTAC
CCAACTTTCTTGTACAAAGTGGTTGGTAAGCCTATCCCTAACCCTCTCCTCGGTCTCGATTCTACGTAGT
AATGAGCTAGCGCTAACCGGTGGCGCGTTAAGTCGACAATCAACCTCTGGATTACAAAATTTGTGAAAGA
TTGACTGGTATTCTTAACTATGTTGCTCCTTTTACGCTATGTGGATACGCTGCTTTAATGCCTTTGTATC
ATGCTATTGCTTCCCGTATGGCTTTCATTTTCTCCTCCTTGTATAAATCCTGGTTGCTGTCTCTTTATGA
GGAGTTGTGGCCCGTTGTCAGGCAACGTGGCGTGGTGTGCACTGTGTTTGCTGACGCAACCCCCACTGGT
TGGGGCATTGCCACCACCTGTCAGCTCCTTTCCGGGACTTTCGCTTTCCCCCTCCCTATTGCCACGGCGG
AACTCATCGCCGCCTGCCTTGCCCGCTGCTGGACAGGGGCTCGGCTGTTGGGCACTGACAATTCCGTGGT
GTTGTCGGGGAAATCATCGTCCTTTCCTTGGCTGCTCGCCTGTGTTGCCACCTGGATTCTGCGCGGGACG
TCCTTCTGCTACGTCCCTTCGGCCCTCAATCCAGCGGACCTTCCTTCCCGCGGCCTGCTGCCGGCTCTGC
GGCCTCTTCCGCGTCTTCGCCTTCGCCCTCAGACGAGTCGGATCTCCCTTTGGGCCGCCTCCCCGCGTCG
ACTTTAAGACCAATGACTTACAAGGCAGCTGTAGATCTTAGCCACTTTTTAAAAGAAAAGGGGGGACTGG
AAGGGCTAATTCACTCCCAACGAAGACAAGATCTGCTTTTTGCTTGTACTGGGTCTCTCTGGTTAGACCA
GATCTGAGCCTGGGAGCTCTCTGGCTAACTAGGGAACCCACTGCTTAAGCCTCAATAAAGCTTGCCTTGA
GTGCTTCAAGTAGTGTGTGCCCGTCTGTTGTGTGACTCTGGTAACTAGAGATCCCTCAGACCCTTTTAGT
CAGTGTGGAAAATCTCTAGCAGTACGTATAGTAGTTCATGTCATCTTATTATTCAGTATTTATAACTTGC
AAAGAAATGAATATCAGAGAGTGAGAGGAACTTGTTTATTGCAGCTTATAATGGTTACAAATAAAGCAAT
AGCATCACAAATTTCACAAATAAAGCATTTTTTTCACTGCATTCTAGTTGTGGTTTGTCCAAACTCATCA
ATGTATCTTATCATGTCTGGCTCTAGCTATCCCGCCCCTAACTCCGCCCATCCCGCCCCTAACTCCGCCC
AGTTCCGCCCATTCTCCGCCCCATGGCTGACTAATTTTTTTTATTTATGCAGAGGCCGAGGCCGCCTCGG
CCTCTGAGCTATTCCAGAAGTAGTGAGGAGGCTTTTTTGGAGGCCTAGGGACGTACCCAATTCGCCCTAT
AGTGAGTCGTATTACGCGCGCTCACTGGCCGTCGTTTTACAACGTCGTGACTGGGAAAACCCTGGCGTTA
CCCAACTTAATCGCCTTGCAGCACATCCCCCTTTCGCCAGCTGGCGTAATAGCGAAGAGGCCCGCACCGA
TCGCCCTTCCCAACAGTTGCGCAGCCTGAATGGCGAATGGG
[124 nt withheld, positions 4172-4295]
C
[91 nt withheld, positions 4297-4387]
A
[49 nt withheld, positions 4389-4437]
CCTTTGACGTTGGAGTCCACGTTCTTT
[37 nt withheld, positions 4465-4501]
ACCCTATCTCGGTCTATTCTTTTGATTTATAAGGGATTTTGCCGATTTCGGCCTATTGGTTAAAAAATGA
GCTGATTTAACAAAAATTTAACGCGAATTTTAACAAAATATTAACGCTTACAATTTAGGTGGCACTTTTC
GGGGAAATGTGCGCGGAACCCCTATTTGTTTATTTTTCTAAATACATTCAAATATGTATCCGCTCATGAG
ACAATAACCCTGATAAATGCTTCAATAATATTGAAAAAGGAAGAGTATGAGTATTCAACATTTCCGTGTC
GCCCTTATTCCCTTTTTTGCGGCATTTTGCCTTCCTGTTTTTGCTCACCCAGAAACGCTGGTGAAAGTAA
AAGATGCTGAAGATCAGTTGGGTGCACGAGTGGGTTACATCGAACTGGATCTCAACAGCGGTAAGATCCT
TGAGAGTTTTCGCCCCGAAGAACGTTTTCCAATGATGAGCACTTTTAAAGTTCTGCTATGTGGCGCGGTA
TTATCCCGTATTGACGCCGGGCAAGAGCAACTCGGTCGCCGCATACACTATTCTCAGAATGACTTGGTTG
AGTACTCACCAGTCACAGAAAAGCATCTTACGGATGGCATGACAGTAAGAGAATTATGCAGTGCTGCCAT
AACCATGAGTGATAACACTGCGGCCAACTTACTTCTGACAACGATCGGAGGACCGAAGGAGCTAACCGCT
TTTTTGCACAACATGGGGGATCATGTAACTCGCCTTGATCGTTGGGAACCGGAGCTGAATGAAGCCATAC
CAAACGACGAGCGTGACACCACGATGCCTGTAGCAATGGCAACAACGTTGCGCAAACTATTAACTGGCGA
ACTACTTACTCTAGCTTCCCGGCAACAATTAATAGACTGGATGGAGGCGGATAAAGTTGCAGGACCACTT
CTGCGCTCGGCCCTTCCGGCTGGCTGGTTTATTGCTGATAAATCTGGAGCCGGTGAGCGTGGGTCTCGCG
GTATCATTGCAGCACTGGGGCCAGATGGTAAGCCCTCCCGTATCGTAGTTATCTACACGACGGGGAGTCA
GGCAACTATGGATGAACGAAATAGACAGATCGCTGAGATAGGTGCCTCACTGATTAAGCATTGGTAACTG
TCAGACCAAGTTTACTCATATATACTTTAGATTGATTTAAAACTTCATTTTTAATTTAAAAGGATCTAGG
TGAAGATCCTTTTTGATAATCTCATGACCAAAATCCCTTAACGTGAGTTTTCGTTCCACTGAGCGTCAGA
CCCCGTAGAAAAGATCAAAGGATCTTCTTGAGATCCTTTTTTTCTGCGCGTAATCTGCTGCTTGCAAACA
AAAAAACCACCGCTACCAGCGGTGGTTTGTTTGCCGGATCAAGAGCTACCAACTCTTTTTCCGAAGGTAA
CTGGCTTCAGCAGAGCGCAGATACCAAATACTGTTCTTCTAGTGTAGCCGTAGTTAGGCCACCACTTCAA
GAACTCTGTAGCACCGCCTACATACCTCGCTCTGCTAATCCTGTTACCAGTGGCTGCTGCCAGTGGCGAT
AAGTCGTGTCTTACCGGGTTGGACTCAAGACGATAGTTACCGGATAAGGCGCAGCGGTCGGGCTGAACGG
GGGGTTCGTGCACACAGCCCAGCTTGGAGCGAACGACCTACACCGAACTGAGATACCTACAGCGTGAGCT
ATGAGAAAGCGCCACGCTTCCCGAAGGGAGAAAGGCGGACAGGTATCCGGTAAGCGGCAGGGTCGGAACA
GGAGAGCGCACGAGGGAGCTTCCAGGGGGAAACGCCTGGTATCTTTATAGTCCTGTCGGGTTTCGCCACC
TCTGACTTGAGCGTCGATTTTTGTGATGCTCGTCAGGGGGGCGGAGCCTATGGAAAAACGCCAGCAACGC
GGCCTTTTTACGGTTCCTGGCCTTTTGCTGGCCTTTTGCTCACATGTTCTTTCCTGCGTTATCCCCTGAT
TCTGTGGATAACCGTATTACCGCCTTTGAGTGAGCTGATACCGCTCGCCGCAGCCGAACGACCGAGCGCA
GCGAGTCAGTGAGCGAGGAAGCGGAAGAGCGCCCAATACGCAAACCGCCTCTCCCCGCGCGTTGGCCGAT
TCATTAATGCAGCTGGCACGACAGGTTTCCCGACTGGAAAGCGGGCAGTGAGCGCAACGCAATTAATGTG
AGTTAGCTCACTCATTAGGCACCCCAGGCTTTACACTTTATGCTTCCGGCTCGTATGTTGTGTGGAATTG
TGAGCGGATAACAATTTCACACAGGAAACAGCTATGACCATGATTACGCCAAGCGCGCAATTAACCCTCA
CTAAAGGGAACAAAAGCTGGAGCTGCAAGCTTAATGTAGTCTTATGCAATACTCTTGTAGTCTTGCAACA
TGGTAACGATGAGTTAGCAACATGCCTTACAAGGAGAGAAAAAGCACCGTGCATGCCGATTGGTGGAAGT
AAGGTGGTACGATCGTGCCTTATTAGGAAGGCAACAGACGGGTCTGACATGGATTGGACGAACCACTGAA
TTGCCGCATTGCAGAGATATTGTATTTAAGTGCCTAGCTCGATACATAAACGGGTCTCTCTGGTTAGACC
AGATCTGAGCCTGGGAGCTCTCTGGCTAACTAGGGAACCCACTGCTTAAGCCTCAATAAAGCTTGCCTTG
AGTGCTTCAAGTAGTGTGTGCCCGTCTGTTGTGTGACTCTGGTAACTAGAGATCCCTCAGACCCTTTTAG
TCAGTGTGGAAAATCTCTAGCAGTGGCGCCCGAACAGGGACTTGAAAGCGAAAGGGAAACCAGAGGAGCT
CTCTCGACGCAGGACTCGGCTTGCTGAAGCGCGCACGGCAAGAGGCGAGGGGCGGCGACTGGTGAGTACG
CCAAAAATTTTGACTAGCGGAGGCTAGAAGGAGAGAGATGGGTGCGAGAGCGTCAGTATTAAGCGGGGGA
GAATTAGATCGCGATGGGAAAAAATTCGGTTAAGGCCAGGGGGAAAGAAAAAATATAAATTAAAACATAT
AGTATGGGCAAGCAGGGAGCTAGAACGATTCGCAGTTAATCCTGGCCTGTTAGAAACATCAGAAGGCTGT
AGACAAATACTGGGACAGCTACAACCATCCCTTCAGACAGGATCAGAAGAACTTAGATCATTATATAATA
CAGTAGCAACCCTCTATTGTGTGCATCAAAGGATAGAGATAAAAGACACCAAGGAAGCTTTAGACAAGAT
AGAGGAAGAGCAAAACAAAAGTAAGACCACCGCACAGCAAGCGGCCGCTGATCTTCAGACCTGGAGGAGG
AGATATGAGGGACAATTGGAGAAGTGAATTATATAAATATAAAGTAGTAAAAATTGAACCATTAGGAGTA
GCACCCACCAAGGCAAAGAGAAGAGTGGTGCAGAGAGAAAAAAGAGCAGTGGGAATAGGAGCTTTGTTCC
TTGGGTTCTTGGGAGCAGCAGGAAGCACTATGGGCGCAGCGTCAATGACGCTGACGGTACAGGCCAGACA
ATTATTGTCTGGTATAGTGCAGCAGCAGAACAATTTGCTGAGGGCTATTGAGGCGCAACAGCATCTGTTG
CAACTCACAGTCTGGGGCATCAAGCAGCTCCAGGCAAGAATCCTGGCTGTGGAAAGATACCTAAAGGATC
AACAGCTCCTGGGGATTTGGGGTTGCTCTGGAAAACTCATTTGCACCACTGCTGTGCCTTGGAATGCTAG
TTGGAGTAATAAATCTCTGGAACAGATTTGGAATCACACGACCTGGATGGAGTGGGACAGAGAAATTAAC
AATTACACAAGCTTAATACACTCCTTAATTGAAGAATCGCAAAACCAGCAAGAAAAGAATGAACAAGAAT
TATTGGAATTAGATAAATGGGCAAGTTTGTGGAATTGGTTTAACATAACAAATTGGCTGTGGTATATAAA
ATTATTCATAATGATAGTAGGAGGCTTGGTAGGTTTAAGAATAGTTTTTGCTGTACTTTCTATAGTGAAT
AGAGTTAGGCAGGGATATTCACCATTATCGTTTCAGACCCACCTCCCAACCCCGAGGGGACCCTTGCGCC
TTTTCCAAGGCAGCCCTGGGTTTGCGCAGGGACGCGGCTGCTCTGGGCGTGGTTCCGGGAAACGCAGCGG
CGCCGACCCTGGGTCTCGCACATTCTTCACGTCCGTTCGCAGCGTCACCCGGATCTTCGCCGCTACCCTT
GTGGGCCCCCCGGCGACGCTTCCTGCTCCGCCCCTAAGTCGGGAAGGTTCCTTGCGGTTCGCGGCGTGCC
GGACGTGACAAACGGAAGCCGCACGTCTCACTAGTACCCTCGCAGACGGACAGCGCCAGGGAGCAATGGC
AGCGCGCCGACCGCGATGGGCTGTGGCCAATAGCGGCTGCTCAGCAGGGCGCGCCGAGAGCAGCGGCCGG
GAAGGGGCGGTGCGGGAGGCGGGGTGTGGGGCGGTAGTGTGGGCCCTGTTCCTGCCCGCGCGGTGTTCCG
CATTCTGCAAGCCTCCGGAGCGCACGTCGGCAGTCGGCTCCCTCGTTGACCGAATCACCGACCTCTCTCC
CCAGGGGGTACCACCGGAGCTTACCATGACCGAGTACAAGCCCACGGTGCGCCTCGCCACCCGCGACGAC
GTCCCCAGGGCCGTACGCACCCTCGCCGCCGCGTTCGCCGACTACCCCGCCACGCGCCACACCGTCGATC
CGGACCGCCACATCGAGCGGGTCACCGAGCTGCAAGAACTCTTCCTCACGCGCGTCGGGCTCGACATCGG
CAAGGTGTGGGTCGCGGACGACGGCGCCGCCGTGGCGGTCTGGACCACGCCGGAGAGCGTCGAAGCGGGG
GCGGTGTTCGCCGAGATCGGCCCGCGCATGGCCGAGTTGAGCGGTTCCCGGCTGGCCGCGCAGCAACAGA
TGGAAGGCCTCCTGGCGCCGCACCGGCCCAAGGAGCCCGCGTGGTTCCTGGCCACCGTCGGCGTCTCGCC
CGACCACCAGGGCAAGGGTCTGGGCAGCGCCGTCGTGCTCCCCGGAGTGGAGGCGGCCGAGCGCGCCGGG
GTGCCCGCCTTCCTGGAGACCTCCGCGCCCCGCAACCTCCCCTTCTACGAGCGGCTCGGCTTCACCGTCA
CCGCCGACGTCGAGGTGCCCGAAGGACCGCGCACCTGGTGCATGACCCGCAAGCCCGGTGCCTGAGAATT
CTAGATCTTGAGACAAATGGCAGTATTCATCCACAATTTTAAAAGAAAAGGGGGGATTGGGGGGTACAGT
GCAGGGGAAAGAATAGTAGACATAATAGCAACAGACATACAAACTAAAGAATTACAAAAACAAATTACAA
AAATTCAAAATTTTCGGGTTTATTACAGGGACAGCAGAGATCCACTTTGGCGCCGGCTCGAGGGGGCCCG
GGGTTATTAATAG
