>Addgene plasmid #158640 | pLX302 MX1-V5 puro | depositor partial sequence | sequence record 314577 | MX1-M13R
NNNNNNNNNNNNNNNNNNNTCAGCTGGATGGCAATAATGATTTTATTTTGACTGATAGTGACCTGTTCGT
TGCAACAAATTGATAAGCAATGCTTTCTTATAATGCCAACTTTGTACAAGAAAGTTGGGTAACCGGGGGA
CTGGGCAAGCCGGCGCCGAGCCTGCGTCAGCCGTGCAAGCCGCTCCTTCAGGAACTTCCGCTTGTCGCTG
GTGTCGCTCCGCTCCTTCAGGAGCCAGCTGTAGGTGTCCTTGTCCTGCAGGAGCTGCAGCATGGCCTTCT
GAAGCTGCTGGCCGTACGTCTGGAGCATGAAGAACTGGATGATCAAAGGGATGTGGCTGGAGATGCGCTT
GCTGGCCTCCTGGTGATAGGCCATCAGGTGCTGAAAGATCTCCTCCATGGAAGAGTCTGTTGCCGAGCTG
GATTGGAAAGCCCCAAAATCCCAGGATTTCTTCTTCTTTTCTTCTTCCAGCTCCTTCTCTCTGACCTTCT
GCAATGCACCCCTGTATACCTGGTCCTGGCAGTAGACAATCTGTTCCATCTGGAAGTGGAGGCGGATCAG
CTTCTCACCTTCTCTCTCTTGTTCTGCTCTAATGTCTTCAATTTTGGACTTGGCGGTTCTGTGGAGGTTA
AAAAACTCTTCAAAATTTTTTATCGAAACATCTGTGAAAGCAAGCCGGACCATATCCGTCACGGTGTGTA
GCATATCCACAGCCGGCTCTTCCAGTGCCTTGATTTGCTGTTTCACGATTGTCTCAAATGTCCTGTAATT
CACAAAGCCTGGCAGCTCTCTACCACGATACTGATTTTCAAATTTCTGGATTTTTCTACTCAAAATTTTA
TGGGCCTTCTTGAAAATTGTTTTCAATTATTGTACTCCNTTTGTGGAACTCGTGTCGGAGTCTGGTAACA
GCCGAATGTCTTCCTCCCCTACANTTTCCTCTCCTTGNNTGAGAGCNNNGATGTCCTGATTAAAGGCATN
NNTTNTCTATCNGNAAAANNNNTTTTNNTTTTCNTCNTNCNNNNNGNCGANNNCATANTTTTGTANCTCC
CNNNGNNNTNNCNCTGGNNNNNNNNNNNNATTNNNTTNCNNNNGNNNNNNNNTTNNNANNNNNNNTNNNT
CNCTNNNNAANNTTNNNNNNNNNNGNACNNGCCTTCTTCNNNNNNNNNANCN
